Addgene plasmid #227773: p104Tol2-tp1:Cas9-t2A-GFP, 4xU6:sgRNA
Purpose: Expression of tp1 (Notch) dependent Cas9-GFP and U6-driven 4 sgRNAs in zebrafish
Depositing lab: Bushra Raj. Depositing organization: University of Pennsylvania. Publication: Barcoding Notch signaling in the developing brain. Siniscalco AM, Perera RP, Greenslade JE, Veeravenkatasubramanian H, Masters A, Doll HM, Raj B. Development. 2024 Nov 22:dev.203102. doi: 10.1242/dev.203102. PubMed 39575683.
Backbone
  Vector backbone: Tol2
  Total vector size (bp): 12211
  Vector type: CRISPR
Growth in bacteria
  Bacterial resistance: Ampicillin, 100 μg/mL
  Growth temperature: 37°C
  Growth strain: DH5alpha
  Copy number: Unknown
Gene/Insert 1
  Gene/Insert name: Cas9-t2A-GFP
  Species: D. rerio (zebrafish)
  Insert size (bp): 5276
  Promoter: tp1
  Cloning method: Gateway Cloning
  Sequencing primers: 5′ AACGAAATGGCTAAGGTGGAC
Gene/Insert 2
  Gene/Insert name: 4xU6:sgRNA
  Species: D. rerio (zebrafish)
  Insert size (bp): 2115
  Promoter: U6
  Cloning method: Restriction Enzyme; 5′ cloning site ClaI (not destroyed); 3′ cloning site KpnI (not destroyed)
  Sequencing primers: 5′ ACATTAAATGAAATGCATcagt
Terms and licenses: Academic/Nonprofit Terms; Industry Terms: Not Available to Industry
How to cite: p104Tol2-tp1:Cas9-t2A-GFP, 4xU6:sgRNA was a gift from Bushra Raj (Addgene plasmid # 227773 ; http://n2t.net/addgene:227773 ; RRID:Addgene_227773)
