[The description below was written by a language model from this plasmid's Addgene catalogue record and pLannotate feature annotations shown in this document.]
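Description:
p104Tol2-tp1:Cas9-t2A-GFP, 4xU6:sgRNA is a Tol2 transposon-based CRISPR plasmid for zebrafish transgenesis that couples Cas9 expression to Notch signalling. It is propagated in E. coli on a high-copy ColE1/pUC-type origin with ampicillin selection (AmpR with its own bla promoter); a fragment of an M13 phage origin and lac promoter/operator remnants are carried over from the parental cloning vector. The catalogue lists a total size of 12,211 bp, whereas the annotated sequencing record is 12,061 nt, a small discrepancy the record does not explain. The Tol2 arms themselves are not called as features. A fragment matching medaka tyrosinase is annotated, possibly flanking sequence from the locus where Tol2 was originally found, although the record does not say so.

The main cassette was assembled by multisite Gateway cloning, as reflected by the attB4, attB1 and attB2 sites. The short interval between attB4 and attB1 is where the Notch-responsive tp1 promoter should sit, though it is not annotated. Downstream, a Streptococcus pyogenes Cas9 coding sequence is followed by EGFP. According to the catalogue the two are joined by a T2A self-cleaving peptide, so cells with active Notch signalling produce separate Cas9 and green fluorescent proteins from one transcript, which ends at an SV40 polyadenylation signal. A second insert, cloned between ClaI and KpnI sites, carries four U6-driven sgRNA units, visible in the table as four tracrRNA scaffold fragments on the opposite strand. The guide targets are not stated.

The design restricts genome editing to Notch-active cells while marking them with GFP. The associated publication title points to its use for CRISPR-based barcoding of Notch signalling in the developing zebrafish brain.
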