Features (pLannotate 1.2.2; 31 found; start..end, strand, type, name):
   2593..3309    +  CDS            EGFP: EGFP is a basic (constitutively fluorescent) green fluorescent protein published in 1996, derived from Aequorea victoria. It is reported to be a rapidly-maturing weak dimer with moderate acid sensitivity.
   3312..3336    -  misc_feature   MCS (fragment): pBluescript multiple cloning site
   3349..3367    -  promoter       T3 promoter: promoter for bacteriophage T3 RNA polymerase
   3399..3419    -  protein_bind   attB2: mutant version of attB; core recombination site for the Gateway® BP reaction BP Clonase™
   3422..3556    -  polyA_signal   SV40 poly(A) signal: SV40 polyadenylation signal
   3643..3663    +  CDS            lacZα (fragment): LacZα fragment of β-galactosidase; lacZ fragment
   3683..3750    -  misc_RNA       tracrRNA (fragment): trans-activating CRISPR RNA for the Streptococcus pyogenes CRISPR/Cas9 system
   4202..4269    -  misc_RNA       tracrRNA (fragment): trans-activating CRISPR RNA for the Streptococcus pyogenes CRISPR/Cas9 system
   4755..4822    -  misc_RNA       tracrRNA (fragment): trans-activating CRISPR RNA for the Streptococcus pyogenes CRISPR/Cas9 system
   4841..4861    -  CDS            DsRed-Monomer (fragment): monomeric derivative of DsRed fluorescent protein (Strongin et al., 2007) mammalian codon-optimized
   5285..5352    -  misc_RNA       tracrRNA (fragment): trans-activating CRISPR RNA for the Streptococcus pyogenes CRISPR/Cas9 system
   5836..5970    -  polyA_signal   SV40 poly(A) signal: SV40 polyadenylation signal
   5993..6076    -  CDS            large T antigen (fragment): large T antigen from SV40 (simian virus 40)
   6642..6682    -  misc_feature   MCS (fragment): pBluescript multiple cloning site
   6695..6713    -  promoter       T3 promoter: promoter for bacteriophage T3 RNA polymerase
   6756..6778    -  protein_bind   lac operator (fragment): The lac repressor binds to the lac operator to inhibit transcription in E. coli. This inhibition can be relieved by adding lactose or isopropyl-β-D-thiogalactopyranoside (IPTG). lac repressor encoded by lacI
   6782..6812    -  promoter       lac promoter: promoter for the E. coli lac operon
   6827..6848    -  protein_bind   CAP binding site: CAP binding activates transcription in the presence of cAMP. E. coli catabolite activator protein
   6861..6953    -  CDS            lacI (fragment): lac repressor; lacI; The lac repressor binds to the lac operator to inhibit transcription in E. coli. This inhibition can be relieved by adding lactose or isopropyl-β-D-thiogalactopyranoside (IPTG).
   7136..7724    -  rep_origin     ori: high-copy-number ColE1/pMB1/pBR322/pUC origin of replication
   7895..8755    -  CDS            AmpR: β-lactamase; bla; confers resistance to ampicillin, carbenicillin, and related antibiotics
   8756..8860    -  promoter       AmpR promoter: bla
   8886..9107    -  rep_origin     M13 ori (fragment) (sequence partly withheld): M13 bacteriophage origin of replication; arrow indicates direction of (+) strand synthesis
   9107..9394    +  CDS            tyr (fragment) (sequence partly withheld): TYRO_ORYLA - Also known as tyro. Experimental evidence at transcript level: Swiss-Prot protein existence level 2. This is a copper-containing oxidase that functions in the formation of pigments such as melanins and other polyphenolic compounds. From Oryzias latipes (Japanese rice fish) (Japanese killifish).
   9976..9996    +  protein_bind   attB4: mutant version of attB; core recombination site for the Gateway® BP reaction BP Clonase™
   9997..10020   -  misc_feature   MCS (fragment): pUC18/19 multiple cloning site
  10291..10315   +  protein_bind   attB1: mutant version of attB; recombination site for the Gateway® BP reaction BP Clonase™
  10315..10335   -  CDS            lacZα (fragment): LacZα fragment of β-galactosidase; lacZ fragment
  10343..10361   +  promoter       T7 promoter: promoter for bacteriophage T7 RNA polymerase
  10370..10397   -  misc_feature   MCS (fragment): pBluescript multiple cloning site
  10442..2481    +  CDS            cas9 (across the origin): CAS9_STRP1 - Also known as csn1 From Streptococcus pyogenes serotype M1.
>Addgene plasmid #227773 | p104Tol2-tp1:Cas9-t2A-GFP, 4xU6:sgRNA | addgene full sequence | sequence record 455546 | Addgene NGS Result
TCAGGAGAGCAGAAGAAAGCAATCGTGGATCTGCTGTTTAAAACCAACAGGAAAGTGACTGTCAAGCAGC
TGAAGGAGGACTACTTCAAGAAAATTGAATGCTTCGATTCCGTGGAGATCAGCGGAGTCGAAGACAGATT
TAACGCAAGCCTGGGCGCTTACCACGATCTGCTGAAGATCATTAAGGATAAAGACTTCCTGGACAACGAG
GAAAATGAGGATATCCTGGAAGACATTGTGCTGACACTGACCCTGTTTGAGGACAGAGGAATGATCGAGG
AAAGACTGAAAACCTATGCTCATCTGTTCGATGACAAGGTGATGAAACAGCTGAAGAGAAGGCGCTACAC
TGGCTGGGGTAGACTGAGCAGGAAGCTGATCAACGGCATTAGGGATAAACAGTCAGGAAAGACAATCCTG
GACTTTCTGAAAAGTGATGGCTTCGCCAACCGCAATTTTATGCAGCTGATTCACGATGACAGTCTGACCT
TCAAAGAGGACATCCAGAAGGCTCAGGTGTCTGGACAGGGCCACTCCCTGCATGAGCAGATTGCAAACCT
GGCTGGAAGCCCAGCCATCAAGAAAGGCATTCTGCAGACAGTGAAAATCGTCGATGAGCTGGTGAAAGTC
ATGGGCCATAAGCCCGAAAACATCGTGATTGAGATGGCTCGCGAAAATCAGACAACCCAGAAGGGTCAGA
AGAACAGTAGAGAGAGGATGAAAAGAATCGAGGAAGGCATTAAGGAGCTGGGTAGCCAGATCCTGAAAGA
GCACCCAGTGGAAAACACACAGCTGCAGAATGAGAAGCTGTATCTGTACTATCTGCAGAATGGAAGAGAT
ATGTACGTGGACCAGGAGCTGGATATTAACAGGCTGTCTGATTACGACGTGGATCATATCGTCCCCCAGA
GTTTCATCAAAGATGACAGCATTGACAACAAGGTGCTGACCAGGTCCGACAAAAACAGAGGAAAATCAGA
TAATGTCCCTAGTGAGGAAGTGGTCAAGAAAATGAAGAACTACTGGAGACAGCTGCTGAATGCCAAACTG
ATCACTCAGAGGAAGTTTGATAACCTGACAAAAGCAGAGCGCGGTGGACTGTCAGAACTGGACAAAGCTG
GATTCATCAAGAGGCAGCTGGTGGAAACACGCCAGATCACTAAACACGTCGCACAGATTCTGGATAGTCG
CATGAACACAAAGTACGATGAGAATGACAAACTGATCAGAGAAGTGAAGGTCATTACCCTGAAGAGTAAA
CTGGTCAGCGACTTTAGGAAAGATTTCCAGTTTTATAAGGTCCGCGAGATTAACAATTATCACCATGCCC
ATGACGCATACCTGAACGCCGTGGTCGGTACCGCACTGATCAAGAAATACCCAAAACTGGAGAGCGAATT
CGTGTACGGAGACTATAAGGTGTACGATGTCAGAAAAATGATCGCCAAGTCCGAGCAGGAAATTGGAAAA
GCTACTGCCAAGTATTTCTTTTACTCAAACATCATGAATTTCTTTAAGACAGAGATCACCCTGGCCAATG
GAGAAATCCGCAAAAGGCCCCTGATTGAGACAAACGGAGAGACAGGCGAAATCGTGTGGGACAAAGGCAG
AGATTTTGCAACCGTGAGGAAGGTCCTGAGCATGCCTCAAGTGAATATCGTCAAGAAAACTGAGGTGCAG
ACAGGCGGTTTCTCAAAAGAAAGTATTCTGCCAAAACGCAACTCTGATAAGCTGATCGCTAGAAAGAAAG
ACTGGGACCCTAAGAAGTATGGAGGCTTTGACTCTCCCACTGTGGCATACTCCGTCCTGGTGGTCGCTAA
GGTGGAGAAGGGCAAAAGCAAGAAACTGAAATCTGTCAAGGAGCTGCTGGGTATCACAATTATGGAGAGA
AGCTCTTTCGAGAAGAACCCAATCGATTTTCTGGAGGCCAAAGGTTATAAGGAAGTGAAGAAAGACCTGA
TCATTAAACTGCCCAAGTACAGTCTGTTTGAGCTGGAAAACGGCAGGAAACGCATGCTGGCAAGCGCTGG
AGAGCTGCAGAAAGGCAATGAACTGGCCCTGCCTTCTAAGTACGTGAACTTCCTGTATCTGGCAAGCCAC
TACGAGAAGCTGAAAGGATCTCCAGAGGATAACGAACAGAAACAGCTGTTTGTGGAGCAGCACAAGCATT
ATCTGGACGAGATCATTGAACAGATTAGCGAGTTCTCTAAAAGAGTGATCCTGGCCGACGCAAATCTGGA
TAAGGTCCTGTCTGCTTACAACAAACACAGAGATAAGCCCATCAGGGAGCAGGCCGAAAATATCATTCAT
CTGTTCACTCTGACAAACCTGGGCGCACCTGCAGCTTTCAAGTACTTCGACACTACAATCGATAGAAAGA
GGTACACCTCCACTAAGGAGGTGCTGGACGCTACACTGATCCATCAGAGTATTACCGGCCTGTACGAAAC
AAGGATTGACCTGTCTCAGCTGGGTGGCGACTCACCGGTGGGATCCCCTAAGAAGAAGAGAAAGGTGAGG
TCTGGTGGCGGAGAGGGCAGAGGCAGTCTGCTGACATGCGGTGACGTGGAAGAGAATCCCGGCCCTTCTA
GAATGGTGAGCAAGGGCGAAGAGCTGTTCACCGGGGTGGTGCCCATCCTGGTCGAGCTGGACGGCGACGT
AAACGGCCACAAGTTCAGCGTGTCCGGCGAGGGCGAGGGCGATGCCACCTACGGCAAGCTGACCCTGAAG
TTCATCTGCACCACCGGCAAGCTGCCCGTGCCCTGGCCCACCCTCGTGACCACCCTGACCTACGGCGTGC
AGTGCTTCAGCCGCTACCCCGACCACATGAAGCAGCACGACTTCTTCAAGTCCGCCATGCCCGAAGGCTA
CGTCCAGGAGCGCACCATCTTCTTCAAGGACGACGGCAACTACAAGACCCGCGCCGAGGTGAAGTTCGAG
GGCGACACCCTGGTGAACCGCATCGAGCTGAAGGGCATCGACTTCAAGGAGGACGGCAACATCCTGGGGC
ACAAGCTGGAGTACAACTACAACAGCCACAACGTCTATATCATGGCCGACAAGCAGAAGAACGGCATCAA
GGTGAACTTCAAGATCCGCCACAACATCGAGGACGGCAGCGTGCAGCTCGCCGACCACTACCAGCAGAAC
ACCCCCATCGGCGACGGCCCCGTGCTGCTGCCCGACAACCACTACCTGAGCACCCAGTCCGCCCTGAGCA
AAGACCCCAACGAGAAGCGCGATCACATGGTCCTGCTGGAGTTCGTGACCGCCGCCGGGATCACTCTCGG
CATGGACGAGCTGTACAAGTAAGCGGCCGCCACCGCGGTGGAGCTCCAGCTTTTGTTCCCTTTAGTGAGG
GTTAATTGCGCGCTTGGCGTAATCATGGTCATAGCACCCAGCTTTCTTGTACAAAGTGGGGGATCCAGAC
ATGATAAGATACATTGATGAGTTTGGACAAACCACAACTAGAATGCAGTGAAAAAAATGCTTTATTTGTG
AAATTTGTGATGCTATTGCTTTATTTGTAACCATTATAAGCTGCAATAAACAAGTTAACAACAACAATTG
CATTCATTTTATGTTTCAGGTTCAGGGGGAGGTGTGGGAGGTTTTTTCCAACTTTATTATACATAGTTGA
TAATTCACTGGCCGTCGTTTTACGGTACCAGGTTTAAAAAAAGCACCGACTCGGTGCCACTTTTTCAAGT
TGATAACGGACTAGCCTTATTTAAACTTGCTATGCTGTTTCCAGCATAGCTCTTAAACCGTAGTAGTAGC
CGGGCAGCGAACTAGGAGCCTGGAGAACTGCTATATAAACCCGGGACTTCTGGGTATGTTTCTGCCATGT
GGTAAGTGGATAAACCTACTTATTCAACTCATTTACCTCAAACATGACAGTAAACCTCTTCGGGGCAAAC
CTGCAAACGCTTAAAACCTTCAAAGTTTGAAACCAGCAGTTTTGTAGAGGTTTACCGTAGTATTTTTGAA
CTGTAAAGCATATGCAGAGGAAGCTGGTTTTAGGCTTGTGTGATTGGATGAGTTCTTCTGTGACGTAACT
GATCTTTTGTCCTCGTGTCCTTCGCCTTCCCCCACAGGCATGCGCGGACCTTCCCCCGCCGCAGACCAGA
GGACAACATGCTCAGACGCCAGCAAACGGCCCATCGAAACATTCACAGACTCTCGGATTGGTTTAAAAAA
AGCACCGACTCGGTGCCACTTTTTCAAGTTGATAACGGACTAGCCTTATTTAAACTTGCTATGCTGTTTC
CAGCATAGCTCTTAAACTGTAGATGGACTTGAACTCCGAACTGGGAGTCTGGAGGACGGCTATATATACC
AGTGACTTCTGGGTATGTGTTTCATGTGTGGTATATGGCTTACTTACTTATTCAACTCATTTACACTTAC
ATGTGTCAGTAAATCACTGTGTAGTAGTAAACCTGTAAACCCTTAAATTCTTTAAAATTTGAAAACCAGC
AGTTTATGTAGGTTTACCGTAGAGTTTTGGAGCTGTAAGCGTATGCGAAGGAAACAGGCCGTTTCTTTAG
AGTGATTGGATGAGTTCCTGAACTTCCTGTGTGACATCGAGGAGCTTTTGTTCACGTGTCCTTCTCCTCC
CCCCACAGGCATGCGCAGATCCCCCCTGCCTTGGATAAGAGCACAAAACACTCCGACAAAAGGAAGCTGC
TCTCACTAGAGCAGAGCCCATGAAAACCCAGACAGACACGTGGAGGGTAATGAGTTTAAAAAAAGCACCG
ACTCGGTGCCACTTTTTCAAGTTGATAACGGACTAGCCTTATTTAAACTTGCTATGCTGTTTCCAGCATA
GCTCTTAAACCCGTCCTTCAGCTTCAGGGCGAACCAAGAGCTGGAGGGAGAGCTATATATACCAGGGACT
TCTGGGTATGTTTTTGGGAGGTGGTGAGTGACTAAACCACTTATTCAGCTCCCTTAGATCAAGTCTGACC
CTATATCATGGTGACATAAACCTGCAAACTGATAAAACCTGAAGGATCTCAAATCCAGAGTTTGTGTGAG
GGATTACCGTGGTAATTTTCAAACTGTAAAGCATATGCAAAATTATCTGGTCTTGGCTTGAGTGATTGGG
TGTCTCGGTGTGATGCAGGGACGTTTTCAGTGACGTGTCCTTCTCCCTCCCCCACAGGCATGCGCAGAAC
ATTTCCCCCCTCCTTGAAGACCAGAACAAAAGACGCCGAGAGCAGGAAACTCGTCTTACTGAATGACCGA
GGCTGGAGAAACGCTGAGAGACTTGACTAAAAAAGCACCGACTCGGTGCCACTTTTTCAAGTTGATAACG
GACTAGCCTTATTTAAACTTGCTATGCTGTTTCCAGCATAGCTCTTAAACCCCCAGAAGTCCTCCAGTCC
GAACCAAGAGCTGGAGGGAGAGCTATATATACCAGGGACTTCTGGGTATGTTTTTGGGAGGTGGTGAGTG
ACTAAACCACTTATTCAGCTCCCTTAGATCAAGTCTGACCCTATATCATGGTGACATAAACCTGCAAACT
GATAAAACCTGAAGGATCTCAAATCCAGAGTTTGTGTGAGGGATTACCGTGGTAATTTTCAAACTGTAAA
GCATATGCAAAATTATCTGGTCTTGGCTTGAGTGATTGGGTGTCTCGGTGTGATGCAGGGACGTTTTCAG
TGACGTGTCCTTCTCCCTCCCCCACAGGCATGCGCAGAACATTTCCCCCCTCCTTGAAGACCAGAACAAA
AGACGCCGAGAGCAGGAAACTCGTCTTACTGAATGACCGAGGCTGGAGAAACGCTGAGAGACTTACTGAT
GCATTTCATTTAATGTATCGATGATGATCCAGACATGATAAGATACATTGATGAGTTTGGACAAACCACA
ACTAGAATGCAGTGAAAAAAATGCTTTATTTGTGAAATTTGTGATGCTATTGCTTTATTTGTAACCATTA
TAAGCTGCAATAAACAAGTTAACAACAACAATTGCATTCATTTTATGTTTCAGGTTCAGGGGGAGGTGTG
GGAGGTTTTTTAAAGCAAGTAAAACCTCTACAAATGTGGTATGGCTGATTATGATCCTCTAGATCAGATC
TGCGAAGATACGGCCACGGGTGCTCTTGATCCTGTGGCTGATTTTGGACTGTGCTGCTCGCAGCTGCTGA
TGAATCACATACTTCCTCCATTTTCTTCCACTGATTGACTGTTATAATTTCCCTAATTTCCAGGTCAAGG
TGCTGTGCATTGTGGTAATAGATGTGACATGACGTCACTTCCAAAGGACCAATGAACATGTCTGACCAAT
TTCATATAATGTGAAAACGATTTTCATAGGCAGAATAAATAACATTTAAATTAAACTGGGCATCAGCGCA
ATTCAATTGGTTTGGTAATAGCAAGGGAAAATAGAATGAAGTGATCTCCAAAAAATAAGTACTTTTTGAC
TGTAAATAAAATTGTAAGGAGTAAAAAGTACTTTTTTTTCTAAAAAAATGTAATTAAGTAAAAGTAAAAG
TATTGATTTTTAATTGTACTCAAGTAAAGTAAAAATCCCCAAAAATAATACTTAAGTACAGTAATCAAGT
AAAATTACTCAAGTACTTTACACCTCTGGTTCTTGACCCCCTACCTTCAGCAAGCCCAGCAGATCCACTA
GTTCTAGAGCGGCCGCCACCGCGGTGGAGCTCCAGCTTTTGTTCCCTTTAGTGAGGGTTAATTGCGCGCT
TGGCGTAATCATGGTCATAGCTGTTTCCTGTGTGAAATTGTTATCCGCTCACAATTCCACACAACATACG
AGCCGGAAGCATAAAGTGTAAAGCCTGGGGTGCCTAATGAGTGAGCTAACTCACATTAATTGCGTTGCGC
TCACTGCCCGCTTTCCAGTCGGGAAACCTGTCGTGCCAGCTGCATTAATGAATCGGCCAACGCGCGGGGA
GAGGCGGTTTGCGTATTGGGCGCTCTTCCGCTTCCTCGCTCACTGACTCGCTGCGCTCGGTCGTTCGGCT
GCGGCGAGCGGTATCAGCTCACTCAAAGGCGGTAATACGGTTATCCACAGAATCAGGGGATAACGCAGGA
AAGAACATGTGAGCAAAAGGCCAGCAAAAGGCCAGGAACCGTAAAAAGGCCGCGTTGCTGGCGTTTTTCC
ATAGGCTCCGCCCCCCTGACGAGCATCACAAAAATCGACGCTCAAGTCAGAGGTGGCGAAACCCGACAGG
ACTATAAAGATACCAGGCGTTTCCCCCTGGAAGCTCCCTCGTGCGCTCTCCTGTTCCGACCCTGCCGCTT
ACCGGATACCTGTCCGCCTTTCTCCCTTCGGGAAGCGTGGCGCTTTCTCATAGCTCACGCTGTAGGTATC
TCAGTTCGGTGTAGGTCGTTCGCTCCAAGCTGGGCTGTGTGCACGAACCCCCCGTTCAGCCCGACCGCTG
CGCCTTATCCGGTAACTATCGTCTTGAGTCCAACCCGGTAAGACACGACTTATCGCCACTGGCAGCAGCC
ACTGGTAACAGGATTAGCAGAGCGAGGTATGTAGGCGGTGCTACAGAGTTCTTGAAGTGGTGGCCTAACT
ACGGCTACACTAGAAGAACAGTATTTGGTATCTGCGCTCTGCTGAAGCCAGTTACCTTCGGAAAAAGAGT
TGGTAGCTCTTGATCCGGCAAACAAACCACCGCTGGTAGCGGTGGTTTTTTTGTTTGCAAGCAGCAGATT
ACGCGCAGAAAAAAAGGATCTCAAGAAGATCCTTTGATCTTTTCTACGGGGTCTGACGCTCAGTGGAACG
AAAACTCACGTTAAGGCATTTTGGTCATGAGATTATCAAAAAGGATCTTCACCTAGATCCTTTTAAATTA
AAAATGAAGTTTTAAATCAATCTAAAGTATATATGAGTAAACTTGGTCTGACAGTTACCAATGCTTAATC
AGTGAGGCACCTATCTCAGCGATCTGTCTATTTCGTTCATCCATAGTTGCCTGACTCCCCGTCGTGTAGA
TAACTACGATACGGGAGGGCTTACCATCTGGCCCCAGTGCTGCAATGATACCGCGAGACCCACGCTCACC
GGCTCCAGATTTATCAGCAATAAACCAGCCAGCCGGAAGGGCCGAGCGCAGAAGTGGTCCTGCAACTTTA
TCCGCCTCCATCCAGTCTATTAATTGTTGCCGGGAAGCTAGAGTAAGTAGTTCGCCAGTTAATAGTTTGC
GCAACGTTGTTGCCATTGCTACAGGCATCGTGGTGTCACGCTCGTCGTTTGGTATGGCTTCATTCAGCTC
CGGTTCCCAACGATCAAGGCGAGTTACATGATCCCCCATGTTGTGCAAAAAAGCGGTTAGCTCCTTCGGT
CCTCCGATCGTTGTCAGAAGTAAGTTGGCCGCAGTGTTATCACTCATGGTTATGGCAGCACTGCATAATT
CTCTTACTGTCATGCCATCCGTAAGATGCTTTTCTGTGACTGGTGAGTACTCAACCAAGTCATTCTGAGA
ATAGTGTATGCGGCGACCGAGTTGCTCTTGCCCGGCGTCAATACGGGATAATACCGCGCCACATAGCAGA
ACTTTAAAAGTGCTCATCATTGGAAAACGTTCTTCGGGGCGAAAACTCTCAAGGATCTTACCGCTGTTGA
GATCCAGTTCGATGTAACCCACTCGTGCACCCAACTGATCTTCAGCATCTTTTACTTTCACCAGCGTTTC
TGGGTGAGCAAAAACAGGAAGGCAAAATGCCGCAAAAAAGGGAATAAGGGCGACACGGAAATGTTGAATA
CTCATACTCTTCCTTTTTCAATATTATTGAAGCATTTATCAGGGTTATTGTCTCATGAGCGGATACATAT
TTGAATGTATTTAGAAAAATAAACAAATAGGGGTTCCGCGCACATTTCCCCGAAAAGTGCCACCTAAATT
GTAAGCGTTAATATTTTGTTAAAATTCGCGTTAAATTTTTGTTAAATCAGCTCATTTTTTAACCAATAGG
CCGAAATCGGCAAAATCCCTTATAAATCAAAAGAATAGACCGAGATAGGGT
[37 nt withheld, positions 9012-9048]
AAAGAACGTGGACTCCAACGTCAAAGG
[32 nt withheld, positions 9076-9107]
GCTGGCTAAGAACTCATCAGCCTCCCCGGTCCATCTACCCACGTACCAATGCACCAATTGGCCACAATGA
CGGCTACTACATGGTGCCATTCCTTCCTCTTTATAGGAATGGAGACTACCTCCTGTCCAACAATGCTCTT
GGATACGAGTACGCCTACCTGTTGGACCCAGGTCATTGCACAACACCAGAAATGCCCTCTGATCTGCAAA
AGACGTGAATATCTGTTCAGACACCCATATCCACTCTGTTCCACACAGGTCAGAGGTTTGTCCAGGAGTT
CTTGACAGAGGTGTAAAAAGTACTCAAAAATTTTACTCAAGTGAAAGTACAAGTACTTAGGGAAAATTTT
ACTCAATTAAAAGTAAAAGTATCTGGCTAGAATCTTACTTGAGTAAAAGTAAAAAAGTACTCCATTAAAA
TTGTACTTGAGTATTAAGGAAGTAAAAGTAAAAGCAAGAAAGAAAACTAGAGATTCTTGTTTAAGCTTTT
AATCTCAAAAAACATTAAATGAAATGCATACAAGGTTTTATCCTGCTTTAGAACTGTTTGTATTTAATTA
TCAAACTATAAGACAGACAATCTAATGCCAGTACACGCTACTCAAAGTTGTAAAACCTCAGATTTAACTT
CAGTAGAAGCTGATTCTCAAAATTGTTAGTGTCAAGCCTAGCTCTTTTGGGGCTGAAAAGCAATCCTGCA
GTGCTGAAAAGCCTCTCACAGGCAGCCGATGCGGGAAGAGGTGTATTAGTCTTGATAGAGAGGCTGCAAA
TAGCAGGAAACGTGAGCAGAGACTCCCTGGTGTCTGAAACACAGGCCAGATGGGCCCTCGAGCAGGAAAC
AGCTATGACCATGATTACGCCAAGCTATCAACTTTGTATAGAAAAGTTGTGCAGGTCGACTCTAGAGGAT
CCCGACTCATGGGAAAATGGGCGGAAGGGCACCGTGGGAAAATAGTAGATCCCGACTCGTGGGAAAATGG
GCGGAAGGGCACCGTGGGAAAATAGTAGATCCCGACTCGTGGGAAAATGGGCGGAAGGGCACCGTGGGAA
AATAGTAGATCCACTGTATGCATCTTGGGCATAAAAGGCAGATCACTTCAGCTTCTGCTTACACTTGCTT
TTGACACAACTGTGTTTACTTGCAATCCCTCGAATCGCTAGCATCGATTCGAATTCAAGGATCACAAGTT
TGTACAAAAAAGCAGGCTTGTAAAACGACGGCCAGTGAGCGCGCGTAATACGACTCACTATAGGGCGAAT
TGGGTACCGGGCCCCCCCTCGAGGTCGACGCCACCATGGCTTCTCCACCTAAGAAGAAGAGAAAGGTGGG
AAGCATGGATAAGAAGTATAGCATCGGCCTGGATATTGGAACTAACTCCGTGGGTTGGGCAGTGATTACA
GACGACTACAAGGTCCCTAGCAAGAAATTTAAGGTGCTGGGTAACACCGACAGGCACAGCATCAAGAAAA
ATCTGATTGGAGCCCTGCTGTTCGGTTCTGGAGAGACTGCCGAAGCAACACGCCTGAAAAGAACAGCAAG
AAGGCGCTATACCAGAAGGAAGAATAGAATCTGTTACCTGCAGGAGATTTTCTCTAACGAAATGGCTAAG
GTGGACGATTCATTCTTTCATAGGCTGGAGGAAAGTTTCCTGGTCGAGGAAGATAAGAAACACGAGCGCC
ATCCTATCTTTGGAAACATTGTGGACGAGGTCGCCTATCACGAAAAATACCCAACCATCTATCATCTGCG
CAAGAAACTGGCTGACTCTACTGATAAAGCCGACCTGAGACTGATCTATCTGGCTCTGGCCCACATGATT
AAGTTCAGGGGTCATTTTCTGATCGAGGGCGATCTGAACCCCGACAATTCCGATGTGGACAAGCTGTTCA
TCCAGCTGGTCCAGATTTACAATCAGCTGTTTGAGGAAAACCCTATTAATGCTTCCAGAGTGGACGCAAA
AGCTATCCTGTCAGCCAGGCTGTCCAAGTCACGCAGACTGGAGAACCTGATTGCACAGCTGCCCGGAGAA
AAGAGGAACGGTCTGTTTGGAAATCTGATCGCTCTGAGTCTGGGCCTGACTCCTAACTTCAAAAGCAATT
TTGATCTGGCTGAGGACGCCAAACTGCAGCTGTCAAAGGACACATATGACGATGACCTGGATAACCTGCT
GGCACAGATCGGAGATCAGTACGCTGACCTGTTCCTGGCTGCCAAAAATCTGTCCGACGCAATCCTGCTG
TCAGATATTCTGAGAGTGAACAGCGAGATTACAAAAGCACCTCTGAGTGCCAGCATGATCAAGAGATATG
ACGAGCACCATCAGGATCTGACCCTGCTGAAGGCTCTGGTCAGGCAGCAGCTGCCAGAGAAGTACAAGGA
AATTTTCTTTGATCAGTCCAAGAACGGCTACGCCGGTTATATCGACGGAGGCGCATCACAGGAGGAATTC
TACAAGTTTATCAAACCTATTCTGGAGAAGATGGACGGAACTGAGGAACTGCTGGTGAAACTGAATAGAG
AGGACCTGCTGAGGAAGCAGCGCACATTTGATAACGGTTCCATCCCACACCAGATTCATCTGGGAGAGCT
GCACGCTATCCTGAGGCGCCAGGAAGACTTCTACCCCTTTCTGAAAGATAACCGCGAGAAGATCGAAAAA
ATTCTGACCTTCAGAATCCCTTACTATGTGGGTCCACTGGCTCGCGGAAACAGCAGATTTGCCTGGATGA
CTCGCAAATCCGAGGAAACCATTACTCCTTGGAACTTCGAGGAAGTGGTCGATAAGGGCGCCTCTGCACA
GTCCTTCATCGAGAGAATGACTAATTTTGACAAAAACCTGCCCAATGAGAAAGTGCTGCCTAAGCACTCC
CTGCTGTACGAGTATTTCACTGTCTATAACGAACTGACAAAGGTGAAATACGTCACCGAGGGCATGAGAA
AGCCAGCCTTCCTG
